Addgene plasmid #154467: pET15b T7pCONS sfGFP
Purpose: pET15b with a design flaw in the T7 promoter fixed. Contains the coding sequence for sfGFP
Depositing lab: Daniel Daley. Depositing organization: Stockholms Universitet. Publication: Improved designs for pET expression plasmids increase protein production yield in Escherichia coli. Shilling PJ, Mirzadeh K, Cumming AJ, Widesheim M, Kock Z, Daley DO. Commun Biol. 2020 May 7;3(1):214. doi: 10.1038/s42003-020-0939-8. PubMed 32382055.
Backbone
  Vector backbone: pET15b
  Backbone manufacturer: Novagen
  Modifications to backbone: T7 promoter changed
  Vector type: Bacterial Expression
Growth in bacteria
  Bacterial resistance: Ampicillin, 100 μg/mL
  Growth temperature: 37°C
  Growth strain: DH5alpha
  Copy number: High Copy
Gene/Insert
  Gene/Insert name: super folder GFP
  Species: Synthetic
  Promoter: T7
  Tag / fusion protein: His-thrombin (N terminal on backbone)
  Cloning method: Gibson Cloning
  Sequencing primers: 5′ T7p; 3′ T7t
Terms and licenses: Academic/Nonprofit Terms; Industry Terms: Not Available to Industry
How to cite: pET15b T7pCONS sfGFP was a gift from Daniel Daley (Addgene plasmid # 154467 ; http://n2t.net/addgene:154467 ; RRID:Addgene_154467)
