[The description below was written by a language model from this plasmid's Addgene catalogue record and pLannotate feature annotations shown in this document.]
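Description:
pET15b T7pCONS sfGFP is a 6.4 kb bacterial expression plasmid built on the Novagen pET15b backbone, in which the T7 promoter has been altered to correct what the depositors describe as a design flaw in the original pET promoter region. It is propagated in E. coli under ampicillin selection, with β-lactamase expressed from its own bla promoter, and replicates from a ColE1/pMB1-type origin. The catalogue lists it as high copy, although the feature table also shows the pBR322-derived rop gene and bom region, which are normally associated with reduced copy number and mobilisation. Several short tetracycline-resistance fragments and the tet promoter are non-functional remnants of the pBR322 ancestry.

The expression cassette consists of the modified T7 promoter followed by a lac operator, the strong ribosome binding site from T7 gene 10, an N-terminal His tag and thrombin cleavage site supplied by the backbone, the superfolder GFP coding sequence (inserted by Gibson cloning), and the T7 terminator. The "capTEV" fragment call in the feature table most likely corresponds to the His tag, and the short "SET1" fragment after the insert looks like residual vector sequence matching T7 gene 10 rather than a deliberate fusion. A plasmid-borne lacI gene with its own promoter provides lac repressor, so transcription stays repressed until IPTG is added in a host that supplies T7 RNA polymerase.

The fast-maturing, constitutively fluorescent sfGFP provides a convenient readout of expression level. The construct comes from work on improved pET designs that raise protein production yield in E. coli, where it can be used to gauge the effect of the promoter change.
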