Features (pLannotate 1.2.2; 21 found; start..end, strand, type, name):
    104..208     +  promoter       AmpR promoter: bla
    209..1069    +  CDS            AmpR: β-lactamase; bla; confers resistance to ampicillin, carbenicillin, and related antibiotics
   1240..1828    +  rep_origin     ori: high-copy-number ColE1/pMB1/pBR322/pUC origin of replication
   2014..2153    -  misc_feature   bom: basis of mobility region from pBR322
   2255..2446    -  CDS            rop: Rop protein, which maintains plasmids at low copy number; rop
   2463..2843    +  CDS            YPB1_ECOLX: Protein predicted: Swiss-Prot protein existence level 4. From Escherichia coli.
   3085..3709    -  CDS            TcR (fragment): tetracycline efflux protein; tet; confers resistance to tetracycline
   3724..3745    -  protein_bind   CAP binding site: CAP binding activates transcription in the presence of cAMP. E. coli catabolite activator protein
   3758..4840    -  CDS            lacI: lac repressor; lacI; The lac repressor binds to the lac operator to inhibit transcription in E. coli. This inhibition can be relieved by adding lactose or isopropyl-β-D-thiogalactopyranoside (IPTG).
   4841..4918    -  promoter       lacI promoter: lacI
   4926..5205    -  CDS            TcR (fragment): tetracycline efflux protein; tet; confers resistance to tetracycline
   5227..5245    +  promoter       T7 promoter: promoter for bacteriophage T7 RNA polymerase
   5250..5274    +  protein_bind   lac operator: The lac repressor binds to the lac operator to inhibit transcription in E. coli. This inhibition can be relieved by adding lactose or isopropyl-β-D-thiogalactopyranoside (IPTG). lac repressor encoded by lacI
   5289..5311    +  RBS            RBS: efficient ribosome binding site from bacteriophage T7 gene 10 (Olins and Rangwala, 1989)
   5330..5346    +  CDS            capTEV™ (fragment): composite tag for in vivo biotinylation, TEV protease cleavage, and 6xHis tagging
   5357..5374    +  CDS            thrombin site: thrombin recognition and cleavage site
   5378..6091    +  CDS            Superfolder GFP: Superfolder GFP is a basic (constitutively fluorescent) green fluorescent protein published in 2005, derived from Aequorea victoria. It is reported to be a very rapidly-maturing weak dimer.
   6102..6151    +  CDS            SET1 (fragment): solubility-enhancement tag derived from T7 phage gene 10B
   6159..6206    +  terminator     T7 terminator: transcription terminator for bacteriophage T7 RNA polymerase
   6229..6333    -  CDS            TcR (fragment): tetracycline efflux protein; tet; confers resistance to tetracycline
   6381..6409    -  promoter       tet promoter: E. coli promoter for tetracycline efflux protein gene
>Addgene plasmid #154467 | pET15b T7pCONS sfGFP | addgene full sequence | sequence record 305094 | Addgene NGS Result
TTCTTGAAGACGAAAGGGCCTCGTGATACGCCTATTTTTATAGGTTAATGTCATGATAATAATGGTTTCT
TAGACGTCAGGTGGCACTTTTCGGGGAAATGTGCGCGGAACCCCTATTTGTTTATTTTTCTAAATACATT
CAAATATGTATCCGCTCATGAGACAATAACCCTGATAAATGCTTCAATAATATTGAAAAAGGAAGAGTAT
GAGTATTCAACATTTCCGTGTCGCCCTTATTCCCTTTTTTGCGGCATTTTGCCTTCCTGTTTTTGCTCAC
CCAGAAACGCTGGTGAAAGTAAAAGATGCTGAAGATCAGTTGGGTGCACGAGTGGGTTACATCGAACTGG
ATCTCAACAGCGGTAAGATCCTTGAGAGTTTTCGCCCCGAAGAACGTTTTCCAATGATGAGCACTTTTAA
AGTTCTGCTATGTGGCGCGGTATTATCCCGTGTTGACGCCGGGCAAGAGCAACTCGGTCGCCGCATACAC
TATTCTCAGAATGACTTGGTTGAGTACTCACCAGTCACAGAAAAGCATCTTACGGATGGCATGACAGTAA
GAGAATTATGCAGTGCTGCCATAACCATGAGTGATAACACTGCGGCCAACTTACTTCTGACAACGATCGG
AGGACCGAAGGAGCTAACCGCTTTTTTGCACAACATGGGGGATCATGTAACTCGCCTTGATCGTTGGGAA
CCGGAGCTGAATGAAGCCATACCAAACGACGAGCGTGACACCACGATGCCTGCAGCAATGGCAACAACGT
TGCGCAAACTATTAACTGGCGAACTACTTACTCTAGCTTCCCGGCAACAATTAATAGACTGGATGGAGGC
GGATAAAGTTGCAGGACCACTTCTGCGCTCGGCCCTTCCGGCTGGCTGGTTTATTGCTGATAAATCTGGA
GCCGGTGAGCGTGGGTCTCGCGGTATCATTGCAGCACTGGGGCCAGATGGTAAGCCCTCCCGTATCGTAG
TTATCTACACGACGGGGAGTCAGGCAACTATGGATGAACGAAATAGACAGATCGCTGAGATAGGTGCCTC
ACTGATTAAGCATTGGTAACTGTCAGACCAAGTTTACTCATATATACTTTAGATTGATTTAAAACTTCAT
TTTTAATTTAAAAGGATCTAGGTGAAGATCCTTTTTGATAATCTCATGACCAAAATCCCTTAACGTGAGT
TTTCGTTCCACTGAGCGTCAGACCCCGTAGAAAAGATCAAAGGATCTTCTTGAGATCCTTTTTTTCTGCG
CGTAATCTGCTGCTTGCAAACAAAAAAACCACCGCTACCAGCGGTGGTTTGTTTGCCGGATCAAGAGCTA
CCAACTCTTTTTCCGAAGGTAACTGGCTTCAGCAGAGCGCAGATACCAAATACTGTCCTTCTAGTGTAGC
CGTAGTTAGGCCACCACTTCAAGAACTCTGTAGCACCGCCTACATACCTCGCTCTGCTAATCCTGTTACC
AGTGGCTGCTGCCAGTGGCGATAAGTCGTGTCTTACCGGGTTGGACTCAAGACGATAGTTACCGGATAAG
GCGCAGCGGTCGGGCTGAACGGGGGGTTCGTGCACACAGCCCAGCTTGGAGCGAACGACCTACACCGAAC
TGAGATACCTACAGCGTGAGCTATGAGAAAGCGCCACGCTTCCCGAAGGGAGAAAGGCGGACAGGTATCC
GGTAAGCGGCAGGGTCGGAACAGGAGAGCGCACGAGGGAGCTTCCAGGGGGAAACGCCTGGTATCTTTAT
AGTCCTGTCGGGTTTCGCCACCTCTGACTTGAGCGTCGATTTTTGTGATGCTCGTCAGGGGGGCGGAGCC
TATGGAAAAACGCCAGCAACGCGGCCTTTTTACGGTTCCTGGCCTTTTGCTGGCCTTTTGCTCACATGTT
CTTTCCTGCGTTATCCCCTGATTCTGTGGATAACCGTATTACCGCCTTTGAGTGAGCTGATACCGCTCGC
CGCAGCCGAACGACCGAGCGCAGCGAGTCAGTGAGCGAGGAAGCGGAAGAGCGCCTGATGCGGTATTTTC
TCCTTACGCATCTGTGCGGTATTTCACACCGCAATGGTGCACTCTCAGTACAATCTGCTCTGATGCCGCA
TAGTTAAGCCAGTATACACTCCGCTATCGCTACGTGACTGGGTCATGGCTGCGCCCCGACACCCGCCAAC
ACCCGCTGACGCGCCCTGACGGGCTTGTCTGCTCCCGGCATCCGCTTACAGACAAGCTGTGACCGTCTCC
GGGAGCTGCATGTGTCAGAGGTTTTCACCGTCATCACCGAAACGCGCGAGGCAGCTGCGGTAAAGCTCAT
CAGCGTGGTCGTGAAGCGATTCACAGATGTCTGCCTGTTCATCCGCGTCCAGCTCGTTGAGTTTCTCCAG
AAGCGTTAATGTCTGGCTTCTGATAAAGCGGGCCATGTTAAGGGCGGTTTTTTCCTGTTTGGTCACTGAT
GCCTCCGTGTAAGGGGGATTTCTGTTCATGGGGGTAATGATACCGATGAAACGAGAGAGGATGCTCACGA
TACGGGTTACTGATGATGAACATGCCCGGTTACTGGAACGTTGTGAGGGTAAACAACTGGCGGTATGGAT
GCGGCGGGACCAGAGAAAAATCACTCAGGGTCAATGCCAGCGCTTCGTTAATACAGATGTAGGTGTTCCA
CAGGGTAGCCAGCAGCATCCTGCGATGCAGATCCGGAACATAATGGTGCAGGGCGCTGACTTCCGCGTTT
CCAGACTTTACGAAACACGGAAACCGAAGACCATTCATGTTGTTGCTCAGGTCGCAGACGTTTTGCAGCA
GCAGTCGCTTCACGTTCGCTCGCGTATCGGTGATTCATTCTGCTAACCAGTAAGGCAACCCCGCCAGCCT
AGCCGGGTCCTCAACGACAGGAGCACGATCATGCGCACCCGTGGCCAGGACCCAACGCTGCCCGAGATGC
GCCGCGTGCGGCTGCTGGAGATGGCGGACGCGATGGATATGTTCTGCCAAGGGTTGGTTTGCGCATTCAC
AGTTCTCCGCAAGAATTGATTGGCTCCAATTCTTGGAGTGGTGAATCCGTTAGCGAGGTGCCGCCGGCTT
CCATTCAGGTCGAGGTGGCCCGGCTCCATGCACCGCGACGCAACGCGGGGAGGCAGACAAGGTATAGGGC
GGCGCCTACAATCCATGCCAACCCGTTCCATGTGCTCGCCGAGGCGGCATAAATCGCCGTGACGATCAGC
GGTCCAATGATCGAAGTTAGGCTGGTAAGAGCCGCGAGCGATCCTTGAAGCTGTCCCTGATGGTCGTCAT
CTACCTGCCTGGACAGCATGGCCTGCAACGCGGGCATCCCGATGCCGCCGGAAGCGAGAAGAATCATAAT
GGGGAAGGCCATCCAGCCTCGCGTCGCGAACGCCAGCAAGACGTAGCCCAGCGCGTCGGCCGCCATGCCG
GCGATAATGGCCTGCTTCTCGCCGAAACGTTTGGTGGCGGGACCAGTGACGAAGGCTTGAGCGAGGGCGT
GCAAGATTCCGAATACCGCAAGCGACAGGCCGATCATCGTCGCGCTCCAGCGAAAGCGGTCCTCGCCGAA
AATGACCCAGAGCGCTGCCGGCACCTGTCCTACGAGTTGCATGATAAAGAAGACAGTCATAAGTGCGGCG
ACGATAGTCATGCCCCGCGCCCACCGGAAGGAGCTGACTGGGTTGAAGGCTCTCAAGGGCATCGGTCGAG
ATCCCGGTGCCTAATGAGTGAGCTAACTTACATTAATTGCGTTGCGCTCACTGCCCGCTTTCCAGTCGGG
AAACCTGTCGTGCCAGCTGCATTAATGAATCGGCCAACGCGCGGGGAGAGGCGGTTTGCGTATTGGGCGC
CAGGGTGGTTTTTCTTTTCACCAGTGAGACGGGCAACAGCTGATTGCCCTTCACCGCCTGGCCCTGAGAG
AGTTGCAGCAAGCGGTCCACGCTGGTTTGCCCCAGCAGGCGAAAATCCTGTTTGATGGTGGTTAACGGCG
GGATATAACATGAGCTGTCTTCGGTATCGTCGTATCCCACTACCGAGATATCCGCACCAACGCGCAGCCC
GGACTCGGTAATGGCGCGCATTGCGCCCAGCGCCATCTGATCGTTGGCAACCAGCATCGCAGTGGGAACG
ATGCCCTCATTCAGCATTTGCATGGTTTGTTGAAAACCGGACATGGCACTCCAGTCGCCTTCCCGTTCCG
CTATCGGCTGAATTTGATTGCGAGTGAGATATTTATGCCAGCCAGCCAGACGCAGACGCGCCGAGACAGA
ACTTAATGGGCCCGCTAACAGCGCGATTTGCTGGTGACCCAATGCGACCAGATGCTCCACGCCCAGTCGC
GTACCGTCTTCATGGGAGAAAATAATACTGTTGATGGGTGTCTGGTCAGAGACATCAAGAAATAACGCCG
GAACATTAGTGCAGGCAGCTTCCACAGCAATGGCATCCTGGTCATCCAGCGGATAGTTAATGATCAGCCC
ACTGACGCGTTGCGCGAGAAGATTGTGCACCGCCGCTTTACAGGCTTCGACGCCGCTTCGTTCTACCATC
GACACCACCACGCTGGCACCCAGTTGATCGGCGCGAGATTTAATCGCCGCGACAATTTGCGACGGCGCGT
GCAGGGCCAGACTGGAGGTGGCAACGCCAATCAGCAACGACTGTTTGCCCGCCAGTTGTTGTGCCACGCG
GTTGGGAATGTAATTCAGCTCCGCCATCGCCGCTTCCACTTTTTCCCGCGTTTTCGCAGAAACGTGGCTG
GCCTGGTTCACCACGCGGGAAACGGTCTGATAAGAGACACCGGCATACTCTGCGACATCGTATAACGTTA
CTGGTTTCACATTCACCACCCTGAATTGACTCTCTTCCGGGCGCTATCATGCCATACCGCGAAAGGTTTT
GCGCCATTCGATGGTGTCCGGGATCTCGACGCTCTCCCTTATGCGACTCCTGCATTAGGAAGCAGCCCAG
TAGTAGGTTGAGGCCGTTGAGCACCGCCGCCGCAAGGAATGGTGCATGCAAGGAGATGGCGCCCAACAGT
CCCCCGGCCACGGGGCCTGCCACCATACCCACGCCGAAACAAGCGCTCATGAGCCCGAAGTGGCGAGCCC
GATCTTCCCCATCGGTGATGTCGGCGATATAGGCGCCAGCAACCGCACCTGTGGCGCCGGTGATGCCGGC
CACGATGCGTCCGGCGTAGAGGATCGAGATCTCGATCCCGCGAAATTAATACGACTCACTATAGGGAGAG
GAATTGTGAGCGGATAACAATTCCCCTCTAGAAATAATTTTGTTTAACTTTAAGAAGGAGATATACCATG
GGCAGCAGCCATCATCATCATCATCACAGCAGCGGCCTGGTGCCGCGCGGCAGCCATATGAGCAAAGGAG
AAGAACTTTTCACTGGAGTTGTCCCAATTCTTGTTGAATTAGATGGTGATGTTAATGGGCACAAATTTTC
TGTCCGTGGAGAGGGTGAAGGTGATGCTACAAACGGAAAACTCACCCTTAAATTTATTTGCACTACTGGA
AAACTACCTGTTCCGTGGCCAACACTTGTCACTACTCTGACCTATGGTGTTCAATGCTTTTCCCGTTATC
CGGATCACATGAAACGGCATGACTTTTTCAAGAGTGCCATGCCCGAAGGTTATGTACAGGAACGCACTAT
ATCTTTCAAAGATGACGGGACCTACAAGACGCGTGCTGAAGTCAAGTTTGAAGGTGATACCCTTGTTAAT
CGTATCGAGTTAAAAGGTATTGATTTTAAAGAAGATGGAAACATTCTCGGACACAAACTGGAGTACAACT
TTAACTCACACAATGTATACATCACGGCAGACAAACAAAAGAATGGAATCAAAGCTAACTTCAAAATTCG
CCACAACGTTGAAGATGGTTCCGTTCAACTAGCAGACCATTATCAACAAAATACTCCAATTGGCGATGGC
CCTGTCCTTTTACCAGACAACCATTACCTGTCGACACAATCTGTTCTTTCGAAAGATCCCAACGAAAAGC
GTGACCACATGGTCCTTCTTGAGTTTGTAACTGCTGCTGGGATTACACATGGCATGGATGAACTCTACAA
ATAAGGATCCGGCTGCTAACAAAGCCCGAAAGGAAGCTGAGTTGGCTGCTGCCACCGCTGAGCAATAACT
AGCATAACCCCTTGGGGCCTCTAAACGGGTCTTGAGGGGTTTTTTGCTGAAAGGAGGAACTATATCCGGA
TATCCCGCAAGAGGCCCGGCAGTACCGGCATAACCAAGCCTATGCCTACAGCATCCAGGGTGACGGTGCC
GAGGATGACGATGAGCGCATTGTTAGATTTCATACACGGTGCCTGACTGCGTTAGCAATTTAACTGTGAT
AAACTACCGCATTAAAGCTTATCGATGATAAGCTGTCAAACATGAGAA
